Addgene plasmid #164009: pDB.His.MBP.3C NLRP1 CARD G1467C
Purpose: Bacterial expression vector encoding a HRV 3C-cleavable His-MBP-tagged NLRP1 CARD G1467C
Depositing lab: Hao Wu. Depositing organization: Boston Children's Hospital. Publication: Mechanism of filament formation in UPA-promoted CARD8 and NLRP1 inflammasomes. Robert Hollingsworth L, David L, Li Y, Griswold AR, Ruan J, Sharif H, Fontana P, Orth-He EL, Fu TM, Bachovchin DA, Wu H. Nat Commun. 2021 Jan 8;12(1):189. doi: 10.1038/s41467-020-20320-y. PubMed 33420033.
Backbone
  Vector backbone: pDB.His.MBP.3C
  Vector type: Bacterial Expression
Growth in bacteria
  Bacterial resistance: Kanamycin, 50 μg/mL
  Growth temperature: 37°C
  Growth strain: DH5alpha
  Copy number: Low Copy
Gene/Insert
  Gene/Insert name: NLRP1
  Species: H. sapiens (human)
  Mutation: G1467C
  Entrez Gene: NLRP1 (a.k.a. AIADK, CARD7, CIDED, CLR17.1, DEFCAP, DEFCAP-L/S, JRRP, MSPC, NAC, NALP1, PP1044, SLEV1, VAMAS1)
  Tag / fusion protein: His6-MBP-3C (N terminal on insert)
  Cloning method: Restriction Enzyme; 5′ cloning site Unknown (unknown if destroyed)
Terms and licenses: Academic/Nonprofit Terms; Industry Terms: Not Available to Industry
How to cite: pDB.His.MBP.3C NLRP1 CARD G1467C was a gift from Hao Wu (Addgene plasmid # 164009 ; http://n2t.net/addgene:164009 ; RRID:Addgene_164009)
