[The description below was written by a language model from this plasmid's Addgene catalogue record and pLannotate feature annotations shown in this document.]
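Description:
pDB.His.MBP.3C NLRP1 CARD G1467C is a bacterial expression plasmid of about 6.7 kb, built on the pDB.His.MBP.3C backbone, for producing the caspase recruitment domain (CARD) of human NLRP1 carrying a G1467C substitution. The backbone has a pET-like layout. It carries a ColE1/pBR322-type origin with the bom region and the rop gene, which fits the catalogued low copy number, along with an f1 origin and an aminoglycoside phosphotransferase gene for kanamycin selection. Short tetracycline-resistance fragments flanking the lacI region appear to be non-functional remnants of the pBR322 lineage.

Expression is driven by a T7 promoter with an adjacent lac operator and the T7 gene 10 ribosome binding site. A plasmid-borne lacI gene supplies repressor, so transcription is expected to depend on T7 RNA polymerase in the host and to be inducible with IPTG. The open reading frame begins with a His6 tag, which the automated annotation labels as a fragment of a composite tag, followed by cytosolic maltose-binding protein lacking its signal sequence. According to the catalogue, an HRV 3C protease site then allows the tags to be removed, although this site is not annotated in the feature table. The roughly 240 nt insert downstream of MBP is labelled as a mouse Pycard/ASC fragment. This most likely reflects homology among CARD domains rather than the true identity of the insert, which the record gives as NLRP1. A vector-derived His-tag sequence lies between the insert and the T7 terminator, and the record does not say whether it is translated.

The MBP fusion aids solubility and affinity purification of the CARD, and the associated study concerns filament formation in CARD8 and NLRP1 inflammasomes. The specific purpose of the cysteine substitution is not stated.
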