Features (pLannotate 1.2.2; 21 found; start..end, strand, type, name):
      7..23      +  CDS            capTEV™ (fragment): composite tag for in vivo biotinylation, TEV protease cleavage, and 6xHis tagging
     31..1128    +  CDS            MBP: maltose binding protein from E. coli; malE (mutated); This version of the gene does not encode a signal sequence, so MBP will remain in the cytosol.
   1186..1425    +  CDS            Pycard (fragment): ASC_MOUSE - Also known as Asc. Experimental evidence at protein level: Swiss-Prot protein existence level 1. Functions as key mediator in apoptosis and inflammation. Promotes caspase-mediated apoptosis involving predominantly caspase-8 and also caspase-9 in a probable cell type-specific manner. Involved in activation of the mitochondrial apoptotic pathway, promotes caspase-8- dependent proteolytic maturation of BID independently of FADD in certain cell types and also mediates mitochondrial translocation of BAX and activates BAX-dependent apoptosis coupled to activation of caspase- 9, -2 and -3
   1477..1494    +  CDS            9xHis (fragment): 9xHis affinity tag
   1504..1553    +  CDS            SET1 (fragment): solubility-enhancement tag derived from T7 phage gene 10B
   1561..1608    +  terminator     T7 terminator: transcription terminator for bacteriophage T7 RNA polymerase
   1645..2073    +  rep_origin     f1 ori (sequence partly withheld): f1 bacteriophage origin of replication; arrow indicates direction of (+) strand synthesis
   2126..2183    +  promoter       AmpR promoter (fragment): bla
   2192..3007    -  CDS            KanR: aminoglycoside phosphotransferase; aph(3')-Ia; confers resistance to kanamycin in bacteria or G418 (Geneticin®) in eukaryotes
   3129..3717    +  rep_origin     ori: high-copy-number ColE1/pMB1/pBR322/pUC origin of replication
   3903..4042    -  misc_feature   bom: basis of mobility region from pBR322
   4144..4335    -  CDS            rop: Rop protein, which maintains plasmids at low copy number; rop
   4352..4732    +  CDS            YPB1_ECOLX: Protein predicted: Swiss-Prot protein existence level 4. From Escherichia coli.
   4804..5095    -  CDS            TcR (fragment): tetracycline efflux protein; tet; confers resistance to tetracycline
   5110..5131    -  protein_bind   CAP binding site: CAP binding activates transcription in the presence of cAMP. E. coli catabolite activator protein
   5144..6226    -  CDS            lacI: lac repressor; lacI; The lac repressor binds to the lac operator to inhibit transcription in E. coli. This inhibition can be relieved by adding lactose or isopropyl-β-D-thiogalactopyranoside (IPTG).
   6227..6304    -  promoter       lacI promoter: lacI
   6312..6591    -  CDS            TcR (fragment): tetracycline efflux protein; tet; confers resistance to tetracycline
   6613..6631    +  promoter       T7 promoter: promoter for bacteriophage T7 RNA polymerase
   6632..6656    +  protein_bind   lac operator: The lac repressor binds to the lac operator to inhibit transcription in E. coli. This inhibition can be relieved by adding lactose or isopropyl-β-D-thiogalactopyranoside (IPTG). lac repressor encoded by lacI
   6671..6693    +  RBS            RBS: efficient ribosome binding site from bacteriophage T7 gene 10 (Olins and Rangwala, 1989)
>Addgene plasmid #164009 | pDB.His.MBP.3C NLRP1 CARD G1467C | addgene full sequence | sequence record 324681 | Addgene NGS Result
AGCAGCCATCATCATCATCATCACGGTACCAAAACTGAAGAAGGTAAACTGGTAATCTGGATTAACGGCG
ATAAAGGCTATAACGGTCTCGCTGAAGTCGGTAAGAAATTCGAGAAAGATACCGGAATTAAAGTCACCGT
TGAGCATCCGGATAAACTGGAAGAGAAATTCCCACAGGTTGCGGCAACTGGCGATGGCCCTGACATTATC
TTCTGGGCACACGACCGCTTTGGTGGCTACGCTCAATCTGGCCTGTTGGCTGAAATCACCCCGGACAAAG
CGTTCCAGGACAAGCTGTATCCGTTTACCTGGGATGCCGTACGTTACAACGGCAAGCTGATTGCTTACCC
GATCGCTGTTGAAGCGTTATCGCTGATTTATAACAAAGATCTGCTGCCGAACCCGCCAAAAACCTGGGAA
GAGATCCCGGCGCTGGATAAAGAACTGAAAGCGAAAGGTAAGAGCGCGCTGATGTTCAACCTGCAAGAAC
CGTACTTCACCTGGCCGCTGATTGCTGCTGACGGGGGTTATGCGTTCAAGTATGAAAACGGCAAGTACGA
CATTAAAGACGTGGGCGTGGATAACGCTGGCGCGAAAGCGGGTCTGACCTTCCTGGTTGACCTGATTAAA
AACAAACACATGAATGCAGACACCGATTACTCCATCGCAGAAGCTGCCTTTAATAAAGGCGAAACAGCGA
TGACCATCAACGGCCCGTGGGCATGGTCCAACATCGACACCAGCAAAGTGAATTATGGTGTAACGGTACT
GCCGACCTTCAAGGGTCAACCATCCAAACCGTTCGTTGGCGTGCTGAGCGCAGGTATTAACGCCGCCAGT
CCGAACAAAGAGCTGGCAAAAGAGTTCCTCGAAAACTATCTGCTGACTGATGAAGGTCTGGAAGCGGTTA
ATAAAGACAAACCGCTGGGTGCCGTAGCGCTGAAGTCTTACGAGGAAGAGTTGGCGAAAGATCCACGTAT
TGCCGCCACCATGGAAAACGCCCAGAAAGGTGAAATCATGCCGAACATCCCGCAGATGTCCGCTTTCTGG
TATGCCGTGCGTACTGCGGTGATCAACGCCGCCAGCGGTCGTCAGACTGTCGATGAAGCCCTGAAAGACG
CGCAGACTGGTACCGATTACGATATCCCAACGACCGAAAACCTTTACTTCCAGGGCCATATGCTGCACTT
TGTGGACCAGTATCGAGAGCAGCTGATAGCCCGAGTGACATCGGTGGAGGTTGTCTTGGACAAACTGCAT
GGACAGGTGCTGAGCCAGGAGCAGTACGAGAGGGTGCTGGCTGAGAACACGAGGCCCAGCCAGATGCGGA
AGCTGTTCAGCTTGAGCCAGTCCTGGGACCGGAAGTGCAAAGATGGACTCTACCAAGCCCTGAAGGAGAC
CCATCCTCACCTCATTATGGAACTCTGGGAGAAGGGCAGCAAAAAGTGCCTCCTGCCACTCAGCAGCTGA
CTCGAGCACCACCACCACCACCACTGAGATCCGGCTGCTAACAAAGCCCGAAAGGAAGCTGAGTTGGCTG
CTGCCACCGCTGAGCAATAACTAGCATAACCCCTTGGGGCCTCTAAACGGGTCTTGAGGGGTTTTTTGCT
GAAAGGAGGAACTATATCCGGATTGGCGAATGGG
[124 nt withheld, positions 1645-1768]
C
[91 nt withheld, positions 1770-1860]
A
[49 nt withheld, positions 1862-1910]
CCTTTGACGTTGGAGTCCACGTTCTTT
[37 nt withheld, positions 1938-1974]
ACCCTATCTCGGTCTATTCTTTTGATTTATAAGGGATTTTGCCGATTTCGGCCTATTGGTTAAAAAATGA
GCTGATTTAACAAAAATTTAACGCGAATTTTAACAAAATATTAACGCTTACAATTTAGGTGGCACTTTTC
GGGGAAATGTGCGCGGAACCCCTATTTGTTTATTTTTCTAAATACATTCAAATATGTATCCGCTCATGAA
TTAATTCTTAGAAAAACTCATCGAGCATCAAATGAAACTGCAATTTATTCATATCAGGATTATCAATACC
ATATTTTTGAAAAAGCCGTTTCTGTAATGAAGGAGAAAACTCACCGAGGCAGTTCCATAGGATGGCAAGA
TCCTGGTATCGGTCTGCGATTCCGACTCGTCCAACATCAATACAACCTATTAATTTCCCCTCGTCAAAAA
TAAGGTTATCAAGTGAGAAATCACCATGAGTGACGACTGAATCCGGTGAGAATGGCAAAAGTTTATGCAT
TTCTTTCCAGACTTGTTCAACAGGCCAGCCATTACGCTCGTCATCAAAATCACTCGCATCAACCAAACCG
TTATTCATTCGTGATTGCGCCTGAGCGAGACGAAATACGCGATCGCTGTTAAAAGGACAATTACAAACAG
GAATCGAATGCAACCGGCGCAGGAACACTGCCAGCGCATCAACAATATTTTCACCTGAATCAGGATATTC
TTCTAATACCTGGAATGCTGTTTTCCCGGGGATCGCAGTGGTGAGTAACCATGCATCATCAGGAGTACGG
ATAAAATGCTTGATGGTCGGAAGAGGCATAAATTCCGTCAGCCAGTTTAGTCTGACCATCTCATCTGTAA
CATCATTGGCAACGCTACCTTTGCCATGTTTCAGAAACAACTCTGGCGCATCGGGCTTCCCATACAATCG
ATAGATTGTCGCACCTGATTGCCCGACATTATCGCGAGCCCATTTATACCCATATAAATCAGCATCCATG
TTGGAATTTAATCGCGGCCTAGAGCAAGACGTTTCCCGTTGAATATGGCTCATAACACCCCTTGTATTAC
TGTTTATGTAAGCAGACAGTTTTATTGTTCATGACCAAAATCCCTTAACGTGAGTTTTCGTTCCACTGAG
CGTCAGACCCCGTAGAAAAGATCAAAGGATCTTCTTGAGATCCTTTTTTTCTGCGCGTAATCTGCTGCTT
GCAAACAAAAAAACCACCGCTACCAGCGGTGGTTTGTTTGCCGGATCAAGAGCTACCAACTCTTTTTCCG
AAGGTAACTGGCTTCAGCAGAGCGCAGATACCAAATACTGTCCTTCTAGTGTAGCCGTAGTTAGGCCACC
ACTTCAAGAACTCTGTAGCACCGCCTACATACCTCGCTCTGCTAATCCTGTTACCAGTGGCTGCTGCCAG
TGGCGATAAGTCGTGTCTTACCGGGTTGGACTCAAGACGATAGTTACCGGATAAGGCGCAGCGGTCGGGC
TGAACGGGGGGTTCGTGCACACAGCCCAGCTTGGAGCGAACGACCTACACCGAACTGAGATACCTACAGC
GTGAGCTATGAGAAAGCGCCACGCTTCCCGAAGGGAGAAAGGCGGACAGGTATCCGGTAAGCGGCAGGGT
CGGAACAGGAGAGCGCACGAGGGAGCTTCCAGGGGGAAACGCCTGGTATCTTTATAGTCCTGTCGGGTTT
CGCCACCTCTGACTTGAGCGTCGATTTTTGTGATGCTCGTCAGGGGGGCGGAGCCTATGGAAAAACGCCA
GCAACGCGGCCTTTTTACGGTTCCTGGCCTTTTGCTGGCCTTTTGCTCACATGTTCTTTCCTGCGTTATC
CCCTGATTCTGTGGATAACCGTATTACCGCCTTTGAGTGAGCTGATACCGCTCGCCGCAGCCGAACGACC
GAGCGCAGCGAGTCAGTGAGCGAGGAAGCGGAAGAGCGCCTGATGCGGTATTTTCTCCTTACGCATCTGT
GCGGTATTTCACACCGCAATGGTGCACTCTCAGTACAATCTGCTCTGATGCCGCATAGTTAAGCCAGTAT
ACACTCCGCTATCGCTACGTGACTGGGTCATGGCTGCGCCCCGACACCCGCCAACACCCGCTGACGCGCC
CTGACGGGCTTGTCTGCTCCCGGCATCCGCTTACAGACAAGCTGTGACCGTCTCCGGGAGCTGCATGTGT
CAGAGGTTTTCACCGTCATCACCGAAACGCGCGAGGCAGCTGCGGTAAAGCTCATCAGCGTGGTCGTGAA
GCGATTCACAGATGTCTGCCTGTTCATCCGCGTCCAGCTCGTTGAGTTTCTCCAGAAGCGTTAATGTCTG
GCTTCTGATAAAGCGGGCCATGTTAAGGGCGGTTTTTTCCTGTTTGGTCACTGATGCCTCCGTGTAAGGG
GGATTTCTGTTCATGGGGGTAATGATACCGATGAAACGAGAGAGGATGCTCACGATACGGGTTACTGATG
ATGAACATGCCCGGTTACTGGAACGTTGTGAGGGTAAACAACTGGCGGTATGGATGCGGCGGGACCAGAG
AAAAATCACTCAGGGTCAATGCCAGCGCTTCGTTAATACAGATGTAGGTGTTCCACAGGGTAGCCAGCAG
CATCCTGCGATGCAGATCCGGAACATAATGGTGCAGGGCGCTGACTTCCGCGTTTCCAGACTTTACGAAA
CACGGAAACCGAAGACCATTCATGTTGTTGCTCAGGTCGCAGACGTTTTGCAGCAGCAGTCGCTTCACGT
TCGCTCGCGTATCGGTGATTCATTCTGCTAACCAGTAAGGCAACCCCGCCAGCCTAGCCGGGTCCTCAAC
GACAGGAGCACGATCATGCGCACCCGTGGGGCCGCCATGCCGGCGATAATGGCCTGCTTCTCGCCGAAAC
GTTTGGTGGCGGGACCAGTGACGAAGGCTTGAGCGAGGGCGTGCAAGATTCCGAATACCGCAAGCGACAG
GCCGATCATCGTCGCGCTCCAGCGAAAGCGGTCCTCGCCGAAAATGACCCAGAGCGCTGCCGGCACCTGT
CCTACGAGTTGCATGATAAAGAAGACAGTCATAAGTGCGGCGACGATAGTCATGCCCCGCGCCCACCGGA
AGGAGCTGACTGGGTTGAAGGCTCTCAAGGGCATCGGTCGAGATCCCGGTGCCTAATGAGTGAGCTAACT
TACATTAATTGCGTTGCGCTCACTGCCCGCTTTCCAGTCGGGAAACCTGTCGTGCCAGCTGCATTAATGA
ATCGGCCAACGCGCGGGGAGAGGCGGTTTGCGTATTGGGCGCCAGGGTGGTTTTTCTTTTCACCAGTGAG
ACGGGCAACAGCTGATTGCCCTTCACCGCCTGGCCCTGAGAGAGTTGCAGCAAGCGGTCCACGCTGGTTT
GCCCCAGCAGGCGAAAATCCTGTTTGATGGTGGTTAACGGCGGGATATAACATGAGCTGTCTTCGGTATC
GTCGTATCCCACTACCGAGATATCCGCACCAACGCGCAGCCCGGACTCGGTAATGGCGCGCATTGCGCCC
AGCGCCATCTGATCGTTGGCAACCAGCATCGCAGTGGGAACGATGCCCTCATTCAGCATTTGCATGGTTT
GTTGAAAACCGGACATGGCACTCCAGTCGCCTTCCCGTTCCGCTATCGGCTGAATTTGATTGCGAGTGAG
ATATTTATGCCAGCCAGCCAGACGCAGACGCGCCGAGACAGAACTTAATGGGCCCGCTAACAGCGCGATT
TGCTGGTGACCCAATGCGACCAGATGCTCCACGCCCAGTCGCGTACCGTCTTCATGGGAGAAAATAATAC
TGTTGATGGGTGTCTGGTCAGAGACATCAAGAAATAACGCCGGAACATTAGTGCAGGCAGCTTCCACAGC
AATGGCATCCTGGTCATCCAGCGGATAGTTAATGATCAGCCCACTGACGCGTTGCGCGAGAAGATTGTGC
ACCGCCGCTTTACAGGCTTCGACGCCGCTTCGTTCTACCATCGACACCACCACGCTGGCACCCAGTTGAT
CGGCGCGAGATTTAATCGCCGCGACAATTTGCGACGGCGCGTGCAGGGCCAGACTGGAGGTGGCAACGCC
AATCAGCAACGACTGTTTGCCCGCCAGTTGTTGTGCCACGCGGTTGGGAATGTAATTCAGCTCCGCCATC
GCCGCTTCCACTTTTTCCCGCGTTTTCGCAGAAACGTGGCTGGCCTGGTTCACCACGCGGGAAACGGTCT
GATAAGAGACACCGGCATACTCTGCGACATCGTATAACGTTACTGGTTTCACATTCACCACCCTGAATTG
ACTCTCTTCCGGGCGCTATCATGCCATACCGCGAAAGGTTTTGCGCCATTCGATGGTGTCCGGGATCTCG
ACGCTCTCCCTTATGCGACTCCTGCATTAGGAAGCAGCCCAGTAGTAGGTTGAGGCCGTTGAGCACCGCC
GCCGCAAGGAATGGTGCATGCAAGGAGATGGCGCCCAACAGTCCCCCGGCCACGGGGCCTGCCACCATAC
CCACGCCGAAACAAGCGCTCATGAGCCCGAAGTGGCGAGCCCGATCTTCCCCATCGGTGATGTCGGCGAT
ATAGGCGCCAGCAACCGCACCTGTGGCGCCGGTGATGCCGGCCACGATGCGTCCGGCGTAGAGGATCGAG
ATCTCGATCCCGCGAAATTAATACGACTCACTATAGGGGAATTGTGAGCGGATAACAATTCCCCTCTAGA
AATAATTTTGTTTAACTTTAAGAAGGAGATATACCATGGGC
