>Addgene plasmid #164009 | pDB.His.MBP.3C NLRP1 CARD G1467C | depositor partial sequence | sequence record 318228 | Insert sequence
ATGCTGCACTTTGTGGACCAGTATCGAGAGCAGCTGATAGCCCGAGTGACATCGGTGGAGGTTGTCTTGG
ACAAACTGCATGGACAGGTGCTGAGCCAGGAGCAGTACGAGAGGGTGCTGGCTGAGAACACGAGGCCCAG
CCAGATGCGGAAGCTGTTCAGCTTGAGCCAGTCCTGGGACCGGAAGTGCAAAGATGGACTCTACCAAGCC
CTGAAGGAGACCCATCCTCACCTCATTATGGAACTCTGGGAGAAGGGCAGCAAAAAGTGCCTCCTGCCAC
TCAGCAGCTGA
